>Addgene plasmid #136011 | psi-CHECK3-3xBoxB-MS2 | addgene full sequence | sequence record 269426 | Addgene NGS Result
CGACAGATCTGCGCAGCACCATGGCCTGAAATAACCTCTGAAAGAGGAACTTGGTTAGGTACCTTCTGAG
GCGGAAAGAACCAGCTGTGGAATGTGTGTCAGTTAGGGTGTGGAAAGTCCCCAGGCTCCCCAGCAGGCAG
AAGTATGCAAAGCATGCATCTCAATTAGTCAGCAACCAGGTGTGGAAAGTCCCCAGGCTCCCCAGCAGGC
AGAAGTATGCAAAGCATGCATCTCAATTAGTCAGCAACCATAGTCCCGCCCCTAACTCCGCCCATCCCGC
CCCTAACTCCGCCCAGTTCCGCCCATTCTCCGCCCCATGGCTGACTAATTTTTTTTATTTATGCAGAGGC
CGAGGCCGCCTCGGCCTCTGAGCTATTCCAGAAGTAGTGAGGAGGCTTTTTTGGAGGCCTAGGCTTTTGC
AAAAAGCTTGATTCTTCTGACACAACAGTCTCGAACTTAAGCTGCAGAAGTTGGTCGTGAGGCACTGGGC
AGGTAAGTATCAAGGTTACAAGACAGGTTTAAGGAGACCAATAGAAACTGGGCTTGTCGAGACAGAGAAG
ACTCTTGCGTTTCTGATAGGCACCTATTGGTCTTACTGACATCCACTTTGCCTTTCTCTCCACAGGTGTC
CACTCCCAGTTCAATTACAGCTCTTAAGGCTAGAGTACTTAATACGACTCACTATAGGCTAGCCACCATG
GCTTCCAAGGTGTACGACCCCGAGCAACGCAAACGCATGATCACTGGGCCTCAGTGGTGGGCTCGCTGCA
AGCAAATGAACGTGCTGGACTCCTTCATCAACTACTATGATTCCGAGAAGCACGCCGAGAACGCCGTGAT
TTTTCTGCATGGTAACGCTGCCTCCAGCTACCTGTGGAGGCACGTCGTGCCTCACATCGAGCCCGTGGCT
AGATGCATCATCCCTGATCTGATCGGAATGGGTAAGTCCGGCAAGAGCGGGAATGGCTCATATCGCCTCC
TGGATCACTACAAGTACCTCACCGCTTGGTTCGAGCTGCTGAACCTTCCAAAGAAAATCATCTTTGTGGG
CCACGACTGGGGGGCTTGTCTGGCCTTTCACTACTCCTACGAGCACCAAGACAAGATCAAGGCCATCGTC
CATGCTGAGAGTGTCGTGGACGTGATCGAGTCCTGGGACGAGTGGCCTGACATCGAGGAGGATATCGCCC
TGATCAAGAGCGAAGAGGGCGAGAAAATGGTGCTTGAGAATAACTTCTTCGTCGAGACCATGCTCCCAAG
CAAGATCATGCGGAAACTGGAGCCTGAGGAGTTCGCTGCCTACCTGGAGCCATTCAAGGAGAAGGGCGAG
GTTAGACGGCCTACCCTCTCCTGGCCTCGCGAGATCCCTCTCGTTAAGGGAGGCAAGCCCGACGTCGTCC
AGATTGTCCGCAACTACAACGCCTACCTTCGGGCCAGCGACGATCTGCCTAAGATGTTCATCGAGTCCGA
CCCTGGGTTCTTTTCCAACGCTATTGTCGAGGGAGCTAAGAAGTTCCCTAACACCGAGTTCGTGAAGGTG
AAGGGCCTCCACTTCAGCCAGGAGGACGCTCCAGATGAAATGGGTAAGTACATCAAGAGCTTCGTGGAGC
GCGTGCTGAAGAACGAGCAGTAATTCTAGGCGATCGCTCGAGCCGTGTAATAATTCTAGCCAAAGGTTCC
TTTGTCACATGAGGATCACCCATGTGAATTGGTGGCTGGTGTGGCTAATGCCCTATGGCCCTGAAAAAGG
GCCACTGGAGGATATTCATGCATCTAGCCAAAGGTTCCTTTGTCACATGAGGATCACCCATGTGAATTGG
TGGCTGGTGTGGCTAATGCCCTATGGCCCTGAAAAAGGGCCACTGGAGGATATTCATGCATCTAGCCAAA
GGTTCCTTTGTCACATGAGGATCACCCATGTGAATTGGTGGCTGGTGTGGCTAATGCCCTATGGCCCTGA
AAAAGGGCCACTGGAGGATATTCATGCATCTAGAGTCGGGGTTTAAACCTAGAGCGGCCGCTGGCCGCAA
TAAAATATCTTTATTTTCATTACATCTGTGTGTTGGTTTTTTGTGTGAGGATCTAAATGAGTCTTCGGAC
CTCGCGGGGGCCGCTTAAGCGGTGGTTAGGGTTTGTCTGACGCGGGGGGAGGGGGAAGGAACGAAACACT
CTCATTCGGAGGCGGCTCGGGGTTTGGTCTTGGTGGCCACGGGCACGCAGAAGAGCGCCGCGATCCTCTT
AAGCACCCCCCCGCCCTCCGTGGAGGCGGGGGTTTGGTCGGCGGGTGGTAACTGGCGGGCCGCTGACTCG
GGCGGGTCGCGCGCCCCAGAGTGTGACCTTTTCGGTCTGCTCGCAGACCCCCGGGCGGCGCCGCCGCGGC
GGCGACGGGCTCGCTGGGTCCTAGGCTCCATGGGGACCGTATACGTGGACAGGCTCTGGAGCATCCGCAC
GACTGCGGTGATATTACCGGAGACCTTCTGCGGGACGAGCCGGGTCACGCGGCTGACGCGGAGCGTCCGT
TGGGCGACAAACACCAGGACGGGGCACAGGTACACTATCTTGTCACCCGGAGGCGCGAGGGACTGCAGGA
GCTTCAGGGAGTGGCGCAGCTGCTTCATCCCCGTGGCCCGTTGCTCGCGTTTGCTGGCGGTGTCCCCGGA
AGAAATATATTTGCATGTCTTTAGTTCTATGATGACACAAACCCCGCCCAGCGTCTTGTCATTGGCGAAT
TCGAACACGCAGATGCAGTCGGGGCGGCGCGGTCCCAGGTCCACTTCGCATATTAAGGTGACGCGTGTGG
CCTCGAACACCGAGCGACCCTGCAGCGACCCGCTTAAAAGCTTGATTCTTCTGACACAACAGTCTCGAAC
TTAAGCTGCAGAAGTTGGTCGTGAGGCACTGGGCAGGTAAGTATCAAGGTTACAAGACAGGTTTAAGGAG
ACCAATAGAAACTGGGCTTGTCGAGACAGAGAAGACTCTTGCGTTTCTGATAGGCACCTATTGGTCTTAC
TGACATCCACTTTGCCTTTCTCTCCACAGGTGTCCACTCCCAGTTCAATTACAGCTCTTAAGGCTAGAGT
ACTTAATACGACTCACTATAGGCTAGCAAAGCCACCATGGCCGATGCTAAGAACATTAAGAAGGGCCCTG
CTCCCTTCTACCCTCTGGAGGATGGCACCGCTGGCGAGCAGCTGCACAAGGCCATGAAGAGGTATGCCCT
GGTGCCTGGCACCATTGCCTTCACCGATGCCCACATTGAGGTGGACATCACCTATGCCGAGTACTTCGAG
ATGTCTGTGCGCCTGGCCGAGGCCATGAAGAGGTACGGCCTGAACACCAACCACCGCATCGTGGTGTGCT
CTGAGAACTCTCTGCAGTTCTTCATGCCAGTGCTGGGCGCCCTGTTCATCGGAGTGGCCGTGGCCCCTGC
TAACGACATTTACAACGAGCGCGAGCTGCTGAACAGCATGGGCATTTCTCAGCCTACCGTGGTGTTCGTG
TCTAAGAAGGGCCTGCAGAAGATCCTGAACGTGCAGAAGAAGCTGCCTATCATCCAGAAGATCATCATCA
TGGACTCTAAGACCGACTACCAGGGCTTCCAGAGCATGTACACATTCGTGACATCTCATCTGCCTCCTGG
CTTCAACGAGTACGACTTCGTGCCAGAGTCTTTCGACAGGGACAAAACCATTGCCCTGATCATGAACAGC
TCTGGGTCTACCGGCCTGCCTAAGGGCGTGGCCCTGCCTCATCGCACCGCCTGTGTGCGCTTCTCTCACG
CCCGCGACCCTATTTTCGGCAACCAGATCATCCCCGACACCGCTATTCTGAGCGTGGTGCCATTCCACCA
CGGCTTCGGCATGTTCACCACCCTGGGCTACCTGATTTGCGGCTTTCGGGTGGTGCTGATGTACCGCTTC
GAGGAGGAGCTGTTCCTGCGCAGCCTGCAAGACTACAAAATTCAGTCTGCCCTGCTGGTGCCAACCCTGT
TCAGCTTCTTCGCTAAGAGCACCCTGATCGACAAGTACGACCTGTCTAACCTGCACGAGATTGCCTCTGG
CGGCGCCCCACTGTCTAAGGAGGTGGGCGAAGCCGTGGCCAAGCGCTTTCATCTGCCAGGCATCCGCCAG
GGCTACGGCCTGACCGAGACAACCAGCGCCATTCTGATTACCCCAGAGGGCGACGACAAGCCTGGCGCCG
TGGGCAAGGTGGTGCCATTCTTCGAGGCCAAGGTGGTGGACCTGGACACCGGCAAGACCCTGGGAGTGAA
CCAGCGCGGCGAGCTGTGTGTGCGCGGCCCTATGATTATGTCCGGCTACGTGAATAACCCTGAGGCCACA
AACGCCCTGATCGACAAGGACGGCTGGCTGCACTCTGGCGACATTGCCTACTGGGACGAGGACGAGCACT
TCTTCATCGTGGACCGCCTGAAGTCTCTGATCAAGTACAAGGGCTACCAGGTGGCCCCAGCCGAGCTGGA
GTCTATCCTGCTGCAGCACCCTAACATTTTCGACGCCGGAGTGGCCGGCCTGCCCGACGACGATGCCGGC
GAGCTGCCTGCCGCCGTCGTCGTGCTGGAACACGGCAAGACCATGACCGAGAAGGAGATCGTGGACTATG
TGGCCAGCCAGGTGACAACCGCCAAGAAGCTGCGCGGCGGAGTGGTGTTCGTGGACGAGGTGCCCAAGGG
CCTGACCGGCAAGCTGGACGCCCGCAAGATCCGCGAGATCCTGATCAAGGCTAAGAAAGGCGGCAAGATC
GCCGTGTAATGCGGCCGCTTCGAGCAGACATGATAAGATACATTGATGAGTTTGGACAAACCACAACTAG
AATGCAGTGAAAAAAATGCTTTATTTGTGAAATTTGTGATGCTATTGCTTTATTTGTAACCATTATAAGC
TGCAATAAACAAGTTAACAACAACAATTGCATTCATTTTATGTTTCAGGTTCAGGGGGAGGTGTGGGAGG
TTTTTTAAAGCAAGTAAAACCTCTACAAATGTGGTAAAATCGATAAGGATCCAGGTGGCACTTTTCGGGG
AAATGTGCGCGGAACCCCTATTTGTTTATTTTTCTAAATACATTCAAATATGTATCCGCTCATGAGACAA
TAACCCTGATAAATGCTTCAATAATATTGAAAAAGGAAGAGTATGAGTATTCAACATTTCCGTGTCGCCC
TTATTCCCTTTTTTGCGGCATTTTGCCTTCCTGTTTTTGCTCACCCAGAAACGCTGGTGAAAGTAAAAGA
TGCTGAAGATCAGTTGGGTGCACGAGTGGGTTACATCGAACTGGATCTCAACAGCGGTAAGATCCTTGAG
AGTTTTCGCCCCGAAGAACGTTTTCCAATGATGAGCACTTTTAAAGTTCTGCTATGTGGCGCGGTATTAT
CCCGTATTGACGCCGGGCAAGAGCAACTCGGTCGCCGCATACACTATTCTCAGAATGACTTGGTTGAGTA
CTCACCAGTCACAGAAAAGCATCTTACGGATGGCATGACAGTAAGAGAATTATGCAGTGCTGCCATAACC
ATGAGTGATAACACTGCGGCCAACTTACTTCTGACAACGATCGGAGGACCGAAGGAGCTAACCGCTTTTT
TGCACAACATGGGGGATCATGTAACTCGCCTTGATCGTTGGGAACCGGAGCTGAATGAAGCCATACCAAA
CGACGAGCGTGACACCACGATGCCTGTAGCAATGGCAACAACGTTGCGCAAACTATTAACTGGCGAACTA
CTTACTCTAGCTTCCCGGCAACAATTAATAGACTGGATGGAGGCGGATAAAGTTGCAGGACCACTTCTGC
GCTCGGCCCTTCCGGCTGGCTGGTTTATTGCTGATAAATCTGGAGCCGGTGAGCGTGGGTCTCGCGGTAT
CATTGCAGCACTGGGGCCAGATGGTAAGCCCTCCCGTATCGTAGTTATCTACACGACGGGGAGTCAGGCA
ACTATGGATGAACGAAATAGACAGATCGCTGAGATAGGTGCCTCACTGATTAAGCATTGGTAACTGTCAG
ACCAAGTTTACTCATATATACTTTAGATTGATTTAAAACTTCATTTTTAATTTAAAAGGATCTAGGTGAA
GATCCTTTTTGATAATCTCATGACCAAAATCCCTTAACGTGAGTTTTCGTTCCACTGAGCGTCAGACCCC
GTAGAAAAGATCAAAGGATCTTCTTGAGATCCTTTTTTTCTGCGCGTAATCTGCTGCTTGCAAACAAAAA
AACCACCGCTACCAGCGGTGGTTTGTTTGCCGGATCAAGAGCTACCAACTCTTTTTCCGAAGGTAACTGG
CTTCAGCAGAGCGCAGATACCAAATACTGTTCTTCTAGTGTAGCCGTAGTTAGGCCACCACTTCAAGAAC
TCTGTAGCACCGCCTACATACCTCGCTCTGCTAATCCTGTTACCAGTGGCTGCTGCCAGTGGCGATAAGT
CGTGTCTTACCGGGTTGGACTCAAGACGATAGTTACCGGATAAGGCGCAGCGGTCGGGCTGAACGGGGGG
TTCGTGCACACAGCCCAGCTTGGAGCGAACGACCTACACCGAACTGAGATACCTACAGCGTGAGCTATGA
GAAAGCGCCACGCTTCCCGAAGGGAGAAAGGCGGACAGGTATCCGGTAAGCGGCAGGGTCGGAACAGGAG
AGCGCACGAGGGAGCTTCCAGGGGGAAACGCCTGGTATCTTTATAGTCCTGTCGGGTTTCGCCACCTCTG
ACTTGAGCGTCGATTTTTGTGATGCTCGTCAGGGGGGCGGAGCCTATGGAAAAACGCCAGCAACGCGGCC
TTTTTACGGTTCCTGGCCTTTTGCTGGCCTTTTGCTCACATGGCT
Features (pLannotate 1.2.2; 17 found; start..end, strand, type, name):
     66..423     +  promoter       SV40 promoter: SV40 enhancer and early promoter
    493..625     +  intron         chimeric intron: chimera between introns from human β-globin and immunoglobulin heavy chain genes
    670..688     +  promoter       T7 promoter: promoter for bacteriophage T7 RNA polymerase
    698..1633    +  CDS            hRluc: Renilla luciferase human codon-optimized
   1687..1705    +  misc_RNA       MS2 stem loop: stem loop that binds the bacteriophage MS2 coat protein
   1795..1813    +  misc_RNA       MS2 stem loop: stem loop that binds the bacteriophage MS2 coat protein
   1903..1921    +  misc_RNA       MS2 stem loop: stem loop that binds the bacteriophage MS2 coat protein
   2029..2077    +  polyA_signal   poly(A) signal: synthetic polyadenylation signal
   2086..2837    +  promoter       HSV TK promoter: herpes simplex virus thymidine kinase promoter
   2907..3039    +  intron         chimeric intron: chimera between introns from human β-globin and immunoglobulin heavy chain genes
   3084..3102    +  promoter       T7 promoter: promoter for bacteriophage T7 RNA polymerase
   3117..4769    +  CDS            luciferase: firefly luciferase; luc+; enhanced luc+ version of the luciferase gene AAS38485.1 42718124.0
   4794..4915    -  polyA_signal   SV40 poly(A) signal: SV40 polyadenylation signal
   4938..5006    -  CDS            large T antigen (fragment): large T antigen from SV40 (simian virus 40)
   5048..5152    +  promoter       AmpR promoter: bla
   5153..6013    +  CDS            AmpR: β-lactamase; bla; confers resistance to ampicillin, carbenicillin, and related antibiotics
   6184..6772    +  rep_origin     ori: high-copy-number ColE1/pMB1/pBR322/pUC origin of replication
