[The description below was written by a language model from this plasmid's Addgene catalogue record and pLannotate feature annotations shown in this document.]
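Description:
psi-CHECK3-3xBoxB-MS2 is a dual-luciferase mammalian expression reporter built on a modified version of Promega's psiCHECK-2 backbone, called psiCHECK3. The modification gives both the Renilla and firefly luciferase transcription units an intron so that their transcripts can be followed by RT-qPCR. The 6,835 nt plasmid is propagated in E. coli through a high-copy ColE1/pUC-type origin and is selected with ampicillin via the bla (β-lactamase) gene and its native promoter. It carries no mammalian selection marker in the annotated features, which fits use by transient transfection.

The experimental reporter is human codon-optimized Renilla luciferase (hRluc). It is driven by the SV40 enhancer/early promoter, with a chimeric β-globin/immunoglobulin intron upstream of the coding sequence and a synthetic poly(A) signal at the end. The 3'UTR holds an artificial insert described as three repeats of BoxB and MS2 hairpins. The feature table annotates three evenly spaced MS2 stem loops there. The BoxB hairpins are not called out as separate features, although the spacing between the MS2 loops leaves room for them. MS2 loops bind the bacteriophage MS2 coat protein, and BoxB hairpins bind the lambda N peptide, so proteins fused to either tag can be artificially recruited to the Renilla mRNA.

A second cassette expresses firefly luciferase (luc+) from the HSV TK promoter, with its own chimeric intron and an SV40 poly(A) signal, and serves as an internal normalization control on the same plasmid. A T7 promoter also lies upstream of each luciferase. The construct is intended for tethering assays, in which the effect of a recruited protein on the reporter is read out as the Renilla-to-firefly ratio or by RT-qPCR.
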