Addgene plasmid #136011: psi-CHECK3-3xBoxB-MS2
Purpose: 3 repeats of BoxB and MS2 hairpins inserted into the 3'UTR of Renilla luciferase in the psiCHECK3 plasmid for the Tethering assay
Depositing lab: Anthony Leung. Depositing organization: Johns Hopkins School of Public Health. Publication: Structure-Mediated RNA Decay by UPF1 and G3BP1. Fischer JW, Busa VF, Shao Y, Leung AKL. Mol Cell. 2020 Apr 2;78(1):70-84.e6. doi: 10.1016/j.molcel.2020.01.021. Epub 2020 Feb 3. PubMed 32017897.
Backbone
  Vector backbone: Modified psCHECK2
  Backbone manufacturer: Promega
  Modifications to backbone: Modified so both Renilla and Firefly luciferase contain an intron for RT-qPCR
  Vector type: Mammalian Expression, Luciferase
Growth in bacteria
  Bacterial resistance: Ampicillin, 100 μg/mL
  Growth temperature: 37°C
  Growth strain: DH5alpha
  Copy number: Unknown
Gene/Insert
  Gene/Insert name: No gene (Artificial)
Terms and licenses: Academic/Nonprofit Terms; Industry Terms: Not Available to Industry
How to cite: psi-CHECK3-3xBoxB-MS2 was a gift from Anthony Leung (Addgene plasmid # 136011 ; http://n2t.net/addgene:136011 ; RRID:Addgene_136011)
